Addgene plasmid #59644: pBS-SK(-) Dmel Or23a
Purpose: Probe for Drosophila melanogaster Or23a expression
Depositing lab: Richard Axel & Leslie Vosshall. Depositing organization: Columbia University. Publication: A spatial map of olfactory receptor expression in the Drosophila antenna. Vosshall LB, Amrein H, Morozov PS, Rzhetsky A, Axel R. Cell. 1999 Mar 5;96(5):725-36. 10.1016/S0092-8674(00)80582-6 PubMed 10089887.
Backbone
  Vector backbone: pBS-SK-
  Backbone manufacturer: Stratagene
  Backbone size w/o insert (bp): 2958
  Vector type: Bacterial Expression
Growth in bacteria
  Bacterial resistance: Ampicillin, 100 μg/mL
  Growth temperature: 37°C
  Growth strain: DH5alpha
  Copy number: High Copy
Gene/Insert
  Gene/Insert name: Or23a
  Species: D. melanogaster (fly)
  Insert size (bp): 1400
  Entrez Gene: Or23a (a.k.a. Dmel_CG9880, 23A.1, 23a, AN5, CG9880, DOR23A.1, DOR64, Dmel\CG9880, Dor64, Or23A.1, Or64, dor64, or23a)
  Cloning method: Unknown
  Sequencing primers: 5′ M13-F20; 3′ M13-Rev
Terms and licenses: Academic/Nonprofit Terms; Industry Terms: Not Available to Industry
Depositor comments: source: cDNA
How to cite: pBS-SK(-) Dmel Or23a was a gift from Richard Axel & Leslie Vosshall (Addgene plasmid # 59644 ; http://n2t.net/addgene:59644 ; RRID:Addgene_59644)
