[The description below was written by a language model from this plasmid's Addgene catalogue record.]
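Description:
pBS-SK(-) Dmel Or23a is a small, high-copy bacterial cloning plasmid built on the Stratagene pBluescript SK(-) phagemid backbone (about 2.96 kb without insert) and carrying an approximately 1.4 kb cDNA-derived insert of the Drosophila melanogaster odorant receptor gene Or23a (CG9880, also known by older names such as DOR64 and 23A.1). It is maintained in standard E. coli cloning strains under ampicillin selection. Although catalogued as a bacterial expression vector, its stated purpose is not protein production but to serve as a template for a probe detecting Or23a expression.

No feature table accompanies the record, so the orientation of the insert, the restriction sites used and the cloning method are not stated. pBluescript-type vectors generally place the multiple cloning site within a lacZα fragment, flanked by opposing T3 and T7 phage RNA polymerase promoters and by M13 forward and reverse primer sites; the latter are listed here as the sequencing primers. They also carry a pUC-type origin responsible for high copy number and an f1 origin for single-stranded DNA rescue. The flanking phage promoters allow in vitro transcription of either strand of the insert, which is how labelled antisense riboprobes and sense controls are typically generated from such clones. Which promoter yields the antisense strand cannot be determined from the record. Consistent with the associated work mapping olfactory receptor expression in the fly antenna, the plasmid is suited to RNA in situ hybridization experiments that identify the olfactory sensory neurons expressing Or23a, and it can also serve as a source of the Or23a cDNA for subcloning.
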