>Addgene plasmid #59644 | pBS-SK(-) Dmel Or23a | addgene partial sequence | sequence record 96268 | M13pUC-Fwd 5'-CCCAGTCACGACGTTGTAAAACG-3'
ACTCACTATAGGGCGAATTGGGTACCGGGCCCCCCCTCGAGTTTTTTTTTTTTTTTTTTTTTTTTTTTTT
TTTTCATGGTAACCAAAAATTTTATTAAAGTGATACACTATTGTGAATATTATGTGTTTACTTTTGAAAT
ATTCGTGTTCGTGTTCAGTGGTAGTACTACTTGATGTAGAATGTGAGTGAAATGACTGGGCTACTAAGAA
CCCAGGCCATCTCGATCGGCCATCAGGGTGAAGAAGGAGTAGGCTCCCTTCCAACAGGCCACGTAGGTGC
TCAGGTGGATGGGCACCAGGTTGCCGGCGAGGAGAAGCTGCATCCGCTTAGTGCGCTCCGCCAGGATGAG
CATGTGCCCACGATAGCTGGCACTTTGATCCACCCAGTTGCTGCAGAATACCGCATAGTGAAGCTCAGCA
AAACTCTCCTGCACCATGGTTCCATAGTAGCACAATGGATATGTCTGCACGGTGATGCCCAAGAGAAAGC
AAAGATAATAGATGCGATCGTACAAGGTCTCCACGTAAAATATCAGGACAAATAGGGTGATGGCGATGTT
GATGCCAATAACCATAAACTGCACCATCATGGGATACGAAACGAGACTCTTGGTCACATCGAGTAATCTA
TACAGCGCGTTTTGATCCCTGATGCAGTTGACCAGATCCTGTTCGTTCTCCTCCAGAGTCTTGTAACCAT
ATCCGATTTCAGAGATTCTCAGGATCAGCAATTGACATTGCTCGGAGATCAGGTACAGTACGAGCGGGGG
AAACGAGTCAGCTGCAAAGCATTGCATAATTTGAAAGACATAGCCAATCTCCTGGAAAACCAGAGCTCCG
ATGTAGGCCACCATCGAGTTCTTCCAGTCGAAGGGAAACCACATGG
