>Addgene plasmid #59644 | pBS-SK(-) Dmel Or23a | addgene partial sequence | sequence record 96271 | M13pUC-Rev 5'-AGCGGATAACAATTTCACACAGG-3'
TGACCATGATTACGCCAAGCTCGAAATTAACCCTCACTAAAGGGAACAAAAGCTGGAGCTCCACCGCGGT
GGCGGCCGCTCTAGAACTAGTGGATCCCCCGGGCTGCAGGATTCGGCACGAGCCAAGAATTCAAAATGAA
ACTCAGCGAAACCCTAAAAATCGACTATTTTCGAGTCCAGTTGAATGCCTGGCGAATTTGTGGTGCCTTG
GATCTCAGCGAGGGTAGGTACTGGAGTTGGTCGATGCTATTGTGCATCTTGGTGTACCTGCCGACACCCA
TGCTACTGAGAGGAGTATACAGTTTCGAGGATCCGGTGGAAAATAATTTCAGCTTGAGCCTGACGGTCAC
ATCGCTGTCCAATCTCATGAAGTTCTGCATGTACGTGGCCCAACTAACAAAGATGGTCGAGGTCCAGAGT
CTTATTGGTCAGCTGGATGCCCGGGTTTCTGGCGAGAGCCAGTCTGAGCGTCATAGAAATATGACCGAGC
ACCTGCTAAGGATGTCCAAGCTGTTCCAGATCACCTACGCTGTAGTCTTCATCATTGCTGCAGTTCCCTT
CGTTTTCGAAACTGAGCTAAGCTTACCCATGCCCATGTGGTTTCCCTTCGACTGGAAGAACTCGATGGTG
GCCTACATCGGAGCTCTGGTTTTCCAGGAGATTGGCTATGTCTTTCAAATTATGCAATGCTTTGCAGCTG
ACTCGTTTCCCCCGCTCGTACTGTACCTGATCTCCGAGCAATGTCAATTGCTGATCCTGAGAATCTCTGA
AATCGGATATGGTTACAAGACTCTGGAGGAGAACGAACAGGATCTGGTCAACTGCATCAGGGATCAA
